>Addgene plasmid #187005 | pNL-CEF-CD79B-RFP | addgene full sequence | sequence record 367735 | Addgene NGS Result
TGGAAGGGCTAATTTGGTCCCAAAAAAGACAAGAGATCCTTGATCTGTGGATCTACCACACACAAGGCTA
CTTCCCTGATTGGCAGAACTACACACCAGGGCCAGGGATCAGATATCCACTGACCTTTGGATGGTGCTTC
AAGTTAGTACCAGTTGAACCAGAGCAAGTAGAAGAGGCCAATGAAGGAGAGAACAACAGCTTGTTACACC
CTATGAGCCAGCATGGGATGGAGGACCCGGAGGGAGAAGTATTAGTGTGGAAGTTTGACAGCCTCCTAGC
ATTTCGTCACATGGCCCGAGAGCTGCATCCGGAGTACTACAAAGACTGCTGACATCGAGCTTTCTACAAG
GGACTTTCCGCTGGGGACTTTCCAGGGAGGTGTGGCCTGGGCGGGACTGGGGAGTGGCGAGCCCTCAGAT
GCTACATATAAGCAGCTGCTTTTTGCCTGTACTGGGTCTCTCTGGTTAGACCAGATCTGAGCCTGGGAGC
TCTCTGGCTAACTAGGGAACCCACTGCTTAAGCCTCAATAAAGCTTGCCTTGAGTGCTCAAAGTAGTGTG
TGCCCGTCTGTTGTGTGACTCTGGTAACTAGAGATCCCTCAGACCCTTTTAGTCAGTGTGGAAAATCTCT
AGCAGTGGCGCCCGAACAGGGACTTGAAAGCGAAAGTAAAGCCAGAGGAGATCTCTCGACGCAGGACTCG
GCTTGCTGAAGCGCGCACGGCAAGAGGCGAGGGGCGGCGACTGGTGAGTACGCCAAAAATTTTGACTAGC
GGAGGCTAGAAGGAGAGAGATGGGTGCGAGAGCGTCGGTATTAAGCGGGGGAGAATTAGATAAATGGGAA
AAAATTCGGTTAAGGCCAGGGGGAAAGAAACAATATAAACTAAAACATATAGTATGGGCAAGCAGGGAGC
TAGAACGATTCGCAGTTAATCCTGGCCTTTTAGAGACATCAGAAGGCTGTAGACAAATACTGGGACAGCT
ACAACCATCCCTTCAGACAGGATCAGAAGAACTTAGATCATTATATAATACAATAGCAGTCCTCTATTGT
GTGCATCAAAGGATAGATGTAAAAGACACCAAGGAAGCCTTAGATAAGATAGAGGAAGAGCAAAACAAAA
GTAAGAAAAAGGCACAGCAAGCAGCAGCTGACACAGGAAACAACAGCCAGGTCAGCCAAAATTACCCTAT
AGTGCAGAACCTCCAGGGGCAAATGGTACATCAGGCCATATCACCTAGAACTTTAAATATGACTCCGCCC
ATCCCGCCCCTAACTCCGCCCAGTTCCGCCCATTCTCCGCCCCATGGCTGACTAATTTTTTTTATTTATG
CAGAGGCCGAGGCCGCCTCGGCCTCTGAGCTATTCCAGAAGTAGTGAGGAGGCTTTTTTGGAGGCCTAGG
CTTTTGCAAATGCATAAAAGAAAAGGGGGGATTGGGGGGTACAGTGCAGGGGAAAGAATAGTAGACATAA
TAGCAACAGACATACAAACTAAAGAATTACAAAAACAAATTACAAAAATTCAAAATTTTCGGGTTTATTA
CAGGGACAGCAGAGATCCACAATTGGAGAAGTGAATTATATAAATATAAAGTAGTAAAAATTGAACCATT
AGGAGTAGCACCCACCAAGGCAAAGAGAAGAGTGGTGCAGAGAGAAAAAAGAGCAGTGGGAATAGGAGCT
TTGTTCCTTGGGTTCTTGGGAGCAGCAGGAAGCACTATGGGCGCAGCGTCAATGACGCTGACGGTACAGG
CCAGACAATTATTGTCTGGTATAGTGCAGCAGCAGAACAATTTGCTGAGGGCTATTGAGGCGCAACAGCA
TCTGTTGCAACTCACAGTCTGGGGCATCAAGCAGCTCCAGGCAAGAATCCTGGCTGTGGAAAGATACCTA
AAGGATCAACAGCTCCTGGGGATTTGGGGTTGCTCTGGAAAACTCATTTGCACCACTGCTGTGCCTTGGA
ATGCTAGTTGGAGTAATAAATCTCTGGAACAGATTTGGAATAACATGACCTGGATGGAGTGGGACAGAGA
AATTAACAATTACACAAGCTTAATACACTCCTTAATTGAAGAATCGCAAAACCAGCAAGAAAAGAATGAA
CAAGAATTATTGGAATTAGATAAATGGGCAAGTTTGTGGAATTGGTTTAACATAACAAATTGGCTGTGGT
ATATAAAATTATTCATAATGATAGTAGGAGGCTTGGTAGGTTTAAGAATAGTTTTTGCTGTACTTTCTGT
AGTGAATAGAGTTAGGCAGGGATATTCACCATTATCGTTTCAGACCCACCTCCCAATCCCGAGGGGACCC
GACAGGCCCGAAGGAATAGAAGAAGAAGGTGGAGAGAGAGACAGAGACAGATCCATTCGATTAGTGAACG
GATCTAGTTAACTAGATCTAGAGTCCGTTACATAACTTACGGTAAATGGCCCGCCTGGCTGACCGCCCAA
CGACCCCCGCCCATTGACGTCAATAATGACGTATGTTCCCATAGTAACGCCAATAGGGACTTTCCATTGA
CGTCAATGGGTGGAGTATTTACGGTAAACTGCCCACTTGGCAGTACATCAAGTGTATCATATGCCAAGTA
CGCCCCCTATTGACGTCAATGACGGTAAATGGCCCGCCTGGCATTATGCCCAGTACATGACCTTATGGGA
CTTTCCTACTTGGCAGTACATCTACGTATTAGTCATCGCTATTACCCGGCATGCGTGAGGCTCCGGTGCC
CGTCAGTGGGCAGAGCGCACATCGCCCACAGTCCCCGAGAAGTTGGGGGGAGGGGTCGGCAATTGAACCG
GTGCCTAGAGAAGGTGGCGCGGGGTAAACTGGGAAAGTGATGTCGTGTACTGGCTCCGCCTTTTTCCCGA
GGGTGGGGGAGAACCGTATATAAGTGCAGTAGTCGCCGTGAACGTTCTTTTTCGCAACGGGTTTGCCGCC
AGAACACAGGTAAGTGCCGTGTGTGGTTCCCGCGGGCCTGGCCTCTTTACGGGTTATGGCCCTTGCGTGC
CTTGAATTACTTCCACGCCCCTGGCTGCAGTACGTGATTCTTGATCCCGAGCTTCGGGTTGGAAGTGGGT
GGGAGAGTTCGAGGCCTTGCGCTTAAGGAGCCCCTTCGCCTCGTGCTTGAGTTGAGGCCTGGCCTGGGCG
CTGGGGCCGCCGCGTGCGAATCTGGTGGCACCTTCGCGCCTGTCTCGCTGCTTTCGATAAGTCTCTAGCC
ATTTAAAATTTTTGATGACCTGCTGCGACGCTTTTTTTCTGGCAAGATAGTCTTGTAAATGCGGGCCAAG
ATCTGCACACTGGTATTTCGGTTTTTGGGGCCGCGGGCGGCGACGGGGCCCGTGCGTCCCAGCGCACATG
TTCGGCGAGGCGGGGCCTGCGAGCGCGGCCACCGAGAATCGGACGGGGGTAGTCTCAAGCTGGCCGGCCT
GCTCTGGTGCCTGGCCTCGCGCCGCCGTGTATCGCCCCGCCCTGGGCGGCAAGGCTGGCCCGGTCGGCAC
CAGTTGCGTGAGCGGAAAGATGGCCGCTTCCCGGCCCTGCTGCAGGGAGCTCAAAATGGAGGACGCGGCG
CTCGGGAGAGCGGGCGGGTGAGTCACCCACACAAAGGAAAAGGGCCTTTCCGTCCTCAGCCGTCGCTTCA
TGTGACTCCACGGAGTACCGGGCGCCGTCCAGGCACCTCGATTAGTTCTCGAGCTTTTGGAGTACGTCGT
CTTTAGGTTGGGGGGAGGGGTTTTATGCGATGGAGTTTCCCCACACTGAGTGGGTGGAGACTGAAGTTAG
GCCAGCTTGGCACTTGATGTAATTCTCCTTGGAATTTGCCCTTTTTGAGTTTGGATCTTGGTTCATTCTC
AAGCCTCAGACAGTGGTTCAAAGTTTTTTTCTTCCATTTCAGGTGTCGTGAGGAATTGTTAATCACCATG
GCCAGGCTGGCGTTGTCTCCTGTGCCCAGCCACTGGATGGTGGCGTTGCTGCTGCTGCTCTCAGCAGCTG
AGCCAGTACCAGCAGCCAGATCGGAGGACCGGTACCGGAATCCCAAAGGTAGTGCTTGTTCGCGGATCTG
GCAGAGCCCACGTTTCATAGCCAGGAAACGGGGCTTCACGGTGAAAATGCACTGCTACATGAACAGCGCC
TCCGGCAATGTGAGCTGGCTCTGGAAGCAGGAGATGGACGAGAATCCCCAGCAGCTGAAGCTGGAAAAGG
GCCGCATGGAAGAGTCCCAGAACGAATCTCTCGCCACCCTCACCATCCAAGGCATCCGGTTTGAGGACAA
TGGCATCTACTTCTGTCAGCAGAAGTGCAACAACACCTCGGAGGTCTACCAGGGCTGCGGCACAGAGCTG
CGAGTCATGGGATTCAGCACCTTGGCACAGCTGAAGCAGAGGAACACGCTGAAGGATGGTATCATCATGA
TCCAGACGCTGCTGATCATCCTCTTCATCATCGTGCCTATCTTCCTGCTGCTGGACAAGGATGACAGCAA
GGCTGGCATGGAGGAAGATCACACCTACGAGGGCCTGGACATTGACCAGACAGCCACCTATGAGGACATA
GTGACGCTGCGGACAGGGGAAGTGAAGTGGTCTGTAGGTGAGCACCCAGGCCAGGAGGACGGGAGTGGGA
GCGATCCACCGGTCGCCACCATGGTGTCTAAGGGCGAAGAGCTGATTAAGGAGAACATGCACATGAAGCT
GTACATGGAGGGCACCGTGAACAACCACCACTTCAAGTGCACATCCGAGGGCGAAGGCAAGCCCTACGAG
GGCACCCAGACCATGAGAATCAAGGTGGTCGAGGGCGGCCCTCTCCCCTTCGCCTTCGACATCCTGGCTA
CCAGCTTCATGTACGGCAGCAGAACCTTCATCAACCACACCCAGGGCATCCCCGACTTCTTTAAGCAGTC
CTTCCCTGAGGGCTTCACATGGGAGAGAGTCACCACATACGAAGACGGGGGCGTGCTGACCGCTACCCAG
GACACCAGCCTCCAGGACGGCTGCCTCATCTACAACGTCAAGATCAGAGGGGTGAACTTCCCATCCAACG
GCCCTGTGATGCAGAAGAAAACACTCGGCTGGGAGGCCAACACCGAGATGCTGTACCCCGCTGACGGCGG
CCTGGAAGGCAGAAGCGACATGGCCCTGAAGCTCGTGGGCGGGGGCCACCTGATCTGCAACTTCAAGACC
ACATACAGATCCAAGAAACCCGCTAAGAACCTCAAGATGCCCGGCGTCTACTATGTGGACCACAGACTGG
AAAGAATCAAGGAGGCCGACAAAGAGACCTACGTCGAGCAGCACGAGGTGGCTGTGGCCAGATACTGCGA
CCTCCCTAGCAAACTGGGGCACAAACTTAATTGAGCGGCCGCGACTCTAGATCATAATCAGCCATACCAC
ATTTGTAGAGGTTTTACTTGCTTTAAAAAACCTCCCACACCTCCCCCTGAACCTGAAACATAAAATGAAT
GCAATTGTTGTTGGTACCTTTAAGACCAATGACTTACAAGGCAGCTGTAGATCTTAGCCACTTTTTAAAA
GAAAAGGGGGGACTGGAAGGGCTAATTCACTCCCAAAGAAGACAAGATATCCTTGATCTGTGGATCTACC
ACACACAAGGCTACTTCCCTGATTGGCAGAACTACACACCAGGGCCAGGGGTCAGATATCCACTGACCTT
TGGATGGTGCTACAAGCTAGTACCAGTTGAGCCAGATAAGGTAGAAGAGGCCAATAAAGGAGAGAACACC
AGCTTGTTACACCCTGTGAGCCTGCATGGAATGGATGACCCTGAGAGAGAAGTGTTAGAGTGGAGGTTTG
ACAGCCGCCTAGCATTTCATCACGTGGCCCGAGAGCTGCATCCGGAGTACTTCAAGAACTGCTGACATCG
AGCTTGCTACAAGGGACTTTCCGCTGGGGACTTTCCAGGGAGGCGTGGCCTGGGCGGGACTGGGGAGTGG
CGAGCCCTCAGATGCTGCATATAAGCAGCTGCTTTTTGCCTGTACTGGGTCTCTCTGGTTAGACCAGATC
TGAGCCTGGGAGCTCTCTGGCTAACTAGGGAACCCACTGCTTAAGCCTCAATAAAGCTTGCCTTGAGTGC
TTCAAGTAGTGTGTGCCCGTCTGTTGTGTGACTCTGGTAACTAGAGATCCCTCAGACCCTTTTAGTCAGT
GTGGAAAATCTCTAGCACCCAGGAGGTAGAGGTTGCAGTGAGCCAAGATCGCGCCACTGCATTCCAGCCT
GGGCAAGAAAACAAGACTGTCTAAAATAATAATAATAAGTTAAGGGTATTAAATATATTTATACATGGAG
GTCATAAAAATATATATATTTGGGCTGGGCGCAGTGGCTCACACCTGCGCCCGGCCCTTTGGGAGGCCGA
GGCAGGTGGATCACCTGAGTTTGGGAGTTCCAGACCAGCCTGACCAACATGGAGAAACCCCTTCTCTGTG
TATTTTTAGTAGATTTTATTTTATGTGTATTTTATTCACAGGTATTTCTGGAAAACTGAAACTGTTTTTC
CTCTACTCTGATACCACAAGAATCATCAGCACAGAGGAAGACTTCTGTGATCAAATGTGGTGGGAGAGGG
AGGTTTTCACCAGCACATGAGCAGTCAGTTCTGCCGCAGACTCGGCGGGTGTCCTTCGGTTCAGTTCCAA
CACCGCCTGCCTGGAGAGAGGTCAGACCACAGGGTGAGGGCTCAGTCCCCAAGACATAAACACCCAAGAC
ATAAACACCCAACAGGTCCACCCCGCCTGCTGCCCAGGCAGAGCCGATTCACCAAGACGGGAATTAGGAT
AGAGAAAGAGTAAGTCACACAGAGCCGGCTGTGCGGGAGAACGGAGTTCTATTATGACTCAAATCAGTCT
CCCCAAGCATTCGGGGATCAGAGTTTTTAAGGATAACTTAGTGTGTAGGGGGCCAGTGAGTTGGAGATGA
AAGCGTAGGGAGTCGAAGGTGTCCTTTTGCGCCGAGTCAGTTCCTGGGTGGGGGCCACAAGATCGGATGA
GCCAGTTTATCAATCCGGGGGTGCCAGCTGATCCATGGAGTGCAGGGTCTGCAAAATATCTCAAGCACTG
ATTGATCTTAGGTTTTACAATAGTGATGTTACCCCAGGAACAATTTGGGGAAGGTCAGAATCTTGTAGCC
TGTAGCTGCATGACTCCTAAACCATAATTTCTTTTTTGTTTTTTTTTTTTTATTTTTGAGACAGGGTCTC
ACTCTGTCACCTAGGCTGGAGTGCAGTGGTGCAATCACAGCTCACTGCAGCCTCAACGTCGTAAGCTCAA
GCGATCCTCCCACCTCAGCCTGCCTGGTAGCTGAGACTACAAGCGACGCCCCAGTTAATTTTTGTATTTT
TGGTAGAGGCAGCGTTTTGCCGTGTGGCCCTGGCTGGTCTCGAACTCCTGGGCTCAAGTGATCCAGCCTC
AGCCTCCCAAAGTGCTGGGACAACCGGGGCCAGTCACTGCACCTGGCCCTAAACCATAATTTCTAATCTT
TTGGCTAATTTGTTAGTCCTACAAAGGCAGTCTAGTCCCCAGGCAAAAAGGGGGTTTGTTTCGGGAAAGG
GCTGTTACTGTCTTTGTTTCAAACTATAAACTAAGTTCCTCCTAAACTTAGTTCGGCCTACACCCAGGAA
TGAACAAGGAGAGCTTGGAGGTTAGAAGCACGATGGAATTGGTTAGGTCAGATCTCTTTCACTGTCTGAG
TTATAATTTTGCAATGGTGGTTCAAAGACTGCCCGCTTCTGACACCAGTCGCTGCATTAATGAATCGGCC
AACGCGCGGGGAGAGGCGGTTTGCGTATTGGGCGCTCTTCCGCTTCCTCGCTCACTGACTCGCTGCGCTC
GGTCGTTCGGCTGCGGCGAGCGGTATCAGCTCACTCAAAGGCGGTAATACGGTTATCCACAGAATCAGGG
GATAACGCAGGAAAGAACATGTGAGCAAAAGGCCAGCAAAAGGCCAGGAACCGTAAAAAGGCCGCGTTGC
TGGCGTTTTTCCATAGGCTCCGCCCCCCTGACGAGCATCACAAAAATCGACGCTCAAGTCAGAGGTGGCG
AAACCCGACAGGACTATAAAGATACCAGGCGTTTCCCCCTGGAAGCTCCCTCGTGCGCTCTCCTGTTCCG
ACCCTGCCGCTTACCGGATACCTGTCCGCCTTTCTCCCTTCGGGAAGCGTGGCGCTTTCTCATAGCTCAC
GCTGTAGGTATCTCAGTTCGGTGTAGGTCGTTCGCTCCAAGCTGGGCTGTGTGCACGAACCCCCCGTTCA
GCCCGACCGCTGCGCCTTATCCGGTAACTATCGTCTTGAGTCCAACCCGGTAAGACACGACTTATCGCCA
CTGGCAGCAGCCACTGGTAACAGGATTAGCAGAGCGAGGTATGTAGGCGGTGCTACAGAGTTCTTGAAGT
GGTGGCCTAACTACGGCTACACTAGAAGAACAGTATTTGGTATCTGCGCTCTGCTGAAGCCAGTTACCTT
CGGAAAAAGAGTTGGTAGCTCTTGATCCGGCAAACAAACCACCGCTGGTAGCGGTGGTTTTTTTGTTTGC
AAGCAGCAGATTACGCGCAGAAAAAAAGGATCTCAAGAAGATCCTTTGATCTTTTCTACGGGGTCTGACG
CTCAGTGGAACGAAAACTCACGTTAAGGGATTTTGGTCATGAGATTATCAAAAAGGATCTTCACCTAGAT
CCTTTTAAATTAAAAATGAAGTTTTAAATCAATCTAAAGTATATATGAGTAAACTTGGTCTGACAGTTAC
CAATGCTTAATCAGTGAGGCACCTATCTCAGCGATCTGTCTATTTCGTTCATCCATAGTTGCCTGACTCC
CCGTCGTGTAGATAACTACGATACGGGAGGGCTTACCATCTGGCCCCAGTGCTGCAATGATACCGCGAGA
CCCACGCTCACCGGCTCCAGATTTATCAGCAATAAACCAGCCAGCCGGAAGGGCCGAGCGCAGAAGTGGT
CCTGCAACTTTATCCGCCTCCATCCAGTCTATTAATTGTTGCCGGGAAGCTAGAGTAAGTAGTTCGCCAG
TTAATAGTTTGCGCAACGTTGTTGCCATTGCTACAGGCATCGTGGTGTCACGCTCGTCGTTTGGTATGGC
TTCATTCAGCTCCGGTTCCCAACGATCAAGGCGAGTTACATGATCCCCCATGTTGTGCAAAAAAGCGGTT
AGCTCCTTCGGTCCTCCGATCGTTGTCAGAAGTAAGTTGGCCGCAGTGTTATCACTCATGGTTATGGCAG
CACTGCATAATTCTCTTACTGTCATGCCATCCGTAAGATGCTTTTCTGTGACTGGTGAGTACTCAACCAA
GTCATTCTGAGAATAGTGTATGCGGCGACCGAGTTGCTCTTGCCCGGCGTCAATACGGGATAATACCGCG
CCACATAGCAGAACTTTAAAAGTGCTCATCATTGGAAAACGTTCTTCGGGGCGAAAACTCTCAAGGATCT
TACCGCTGTTGAGATCCAGTTCGATGTAACCCACTCGTGCACCCAACTGATCTTCAGCATCTTTTACTTT
CACCAGCGTTTCTGGGTGAGCAAAAACAGGAAGGCAAAATGCCGCAAAAAAGGGAATAAGGGCGACACGG
AAATGTTGAATACTCATACTCTTCCTTTTTCAATATTATTGAAGCATTTATCAGGGTTATTGTCTCATGA
GCGGATACATATTTGAATGTATTTAGAAAAATAAACAAATAGGGGTTCCGCGCACATTTCCCCGAAAAGT
GCCACCTGACGTCTAAGAAACCATTATTATCATGACATTAACCTATAAAAATAGGCGTATCACGAGGCCC
TTTCGTCTCGCGCGTTTCGGTGATGACGGTGAAAACCTCTGACACATGCAGCTCCCGGAGACGGTCACAG
CTTGTCTGTAAGCGGATGCCGGGAGCAGACAAGCCCGTCAGGGCGCGTCAGCGGGTGTTGGCGGGTGTCG
GGGCTGGCTTAACTATGCGGCATCAGAGCAGATTGTACTGAGAGTGCACCATATGCGGTGTGAAATACCG
CACAGATGCGTAAGGAGAAAATACCGCATCAGGCGCCATTCGCCATTCAGGCTGCGCAACTGTTGGGAAG
GGCGATCGGTGCGGGCCTCTTCGCTATTACGCCAGGGGAGGCAGAGATTGCAGTAAGCTGAGATCGCAGC
ACTGCACTCCAGCCTGGGCGACAGAGTAAGACTCTGTCTCAAAAATAAAATAAATAAATCAATCAGATAT
TCCAATCTTTTCCTTTATTTATTTATTTATTTTCTATTTTGGAAACACAGTCCTTCCTTATTCCAGAATT
ACACATATATTCTATTTTTCTTTATATGCTCCAGTTTTTTTTAGACCTTCACCTGAAATGTGTGTATACA
AAATCTAGGCCAGTCCAGCAGAGCCTAAAGGTAAAAAATAAAATAATAAAAAATAAATAAAATCTAGCTC
ACTCCTTCACATCAAAATGGAGATACAGCTGTTAGCATTAAATACCAAATAACCCATCTTGTCCTCAATA
ATTTTAAGCGCCTCTCTCCACCACATCTAACTCCTGTCAAAGGCATGTGCCCCTTCCGGGCGCTCTGCTG
TGCTGCCAACCAACTGGCATGTGGACTCTGCAGGGTCCCTAACTGCCAAGCCCCACAGTGTGCCCTGAGG
CTGCCCCTTCCTTCTAGCGGCTGCCCCCACTCGGCTTTGCTTTCCCTAGTTTCAGTTACTTGCGTTCAGC
CAAGGTCTGAAACTAGGTGCGCACAGAGCGGTAAGACTGCGAGAGAAAGAGACCAGCTTTACAGGGGGTT
TATCACAGTGCACCCTGACAGTCGTCAGCCTCACAGGGGGTTTATCACATTGCACCCTGACAGTCGTCAG
CCTCACAGGGGGTTTATCACAGTGCACCCTTACAATCATTCCATTTGATTCACAATTTTTTTAGTCTCTA
CTGTGCCTAACTTGTAAGTTAAATTTGATCAGAGGTGTGTTCCCAGAGGGGAAAACAGTATATACAGGGT
TCAGTACTATCGCATTTCAGGCCTCCACCTGGGTCTTGGAATGTGTCCCCCGAGGGGTGATGACTACCTC
AGTTGGATCTCCACAGGTCACAGTGACACAAGATAACCAAGACACCTCCCAAGGCTACCACAATGGGCCG
CCCTCCACGTGCACATGGCCGGAGGAACTGCCATGTCGGAGGTGCAAGCACACCTGCGCATCAGAGTCCT
TGGTGTGGAGGGAGGGACCAGCGCAGCTTCCAGCCATCCACCTGATGAACAGAACCTAGGGAAAGCCCCA
GTTCTACTTACACCAGGAAAGGC
Features (pLannotate 1.2.2; 24 found; start..end, strand, type, name):
    377..634     +  LTR            5' LTR (truncated): truncated 5' long terminal repeat (LTR) from HIV-1
    682..806     +  misc_feature   HIV-1 Ψ: packaging signal of human immunodeficiency virus type 1
    790..1248    +  CDS            HIV-1 gag (fragment): gag protein from human immunodeficiency virus 1; gag
   1261..1396    +  rep_origin     SV40 ori: SV40 origin of replication
   1415..1529    +  misc_feature   cPPT/CTS: central polypurine tract and central termination sequence of HIV-1
   1674..1907    +  misc_feature   RRE: The Rev response element (RRE) of HIV-1 allows for Rev-dependent mRNA export from the nucleus to the cytoplasm.
   2284..2384    +  CDS            Rev (fragment): human immunodeficiency virus 1 (HIV-1) Rev protein; rev; enhances nuclear export of unspliced and incompletely spliced viral mRNAs
   2406..2706    +  enhancer       CMV enhancer: human cytomegalovirus immediate early enhancer
   2720..3901    +  promoter       EF-1α promoter: strong constitutive promoter for human elongation factor EF-1α
   3918..4607    +  CDS            CD79B: CD79B_HUMAN - Also known as B29, IGB. Experimental evidence at protein level: Swiss-Prot protein existence level 1. Required in cooperation with CD79A for initiation of the signal transduction cascade activated by the B-cell antigen receptor complex (BCR) which leads to internalization of the complex, trafficking to late endosomes and antigen presentation. Enhances phosphorylation of CD79A, possibly by recruiting kinases which phosphorylate CD79A or by recruiting proteins which bind to CD79A and protect it from dephosphorylation. From Homo sapiens (Human).
   4641..5354    +  CDS            TagRFP: monomeric derivative of red fluorescent protein from Entacmaea quadricolor (Merzlyak et al., 2007) mammalian codon-optimized
   5370..5453    +  CDS            large T antigen (fragment): large T antigen from SV40 (simian virus 40)
   5474..5872    +  CDS            nef (fragment): NEF_HV1BR - Experimental evidence at protein level: Swiss-Prot protein existence level 1. Extracellular Nef protein targets CD4(+) T-lymphocytes for apoptosis by interacting with CXCR4 surface receptors (PubMed:14990729). From Human immunodeficiency virus type 1 group M subtype B (isolate BRU/LAI) (HIV-1).
   5997..6177    +  LTR            5' LTR (truncated): truncated 5' long terminal repeat (LTR) from HIV-1
   6351..6431    +  CDS            C8orf44 (fragment): CH044_HUMAN - Experimental evidence at transcript level: Swiss-Prot protein existence level 2. From Homo sapiens (Human).
   7224..7412    +  CDS            EEF1AKMT2 (fragment): EFMT2_HUMAN - Also known as C10orf138, METTL10 From Homo sapiens (Human).
   7751..7805    -  CDS            lacI (fragment): lac repressor; lacI; The lac repressor binds to the lac operator to inhibit transcription in E. coli. This inhibition can be relieved by adding lactose or isopropyl-β-D-thiogalactopyranoside (IPTG).
   7988..8576    -  rep_origin     ori: high-copy-number ColE1/pMB1/pBR322/pUC origin of replication
   8747..9607    -  CDS            AmpR: β-lactamase; bla; confers resistance to ampicillin, carbenicillin, and related antibiotics
   9608..9712    -  promoter       AmpR promoter: bla
   9807..9842    +  CDS            rop (fragment): Rop protein, which maintains plasmids at low copy number; rop
   9944..10043   +  misc_feature   bom (fragment): basis of mobility region from pBR322
  10049..10115   -  CDS            lacZα (fragment): LacZα fragment of β-galactosidase; lacZ fragment
  11293..329     +  CDS            nef (fragment) (across the origin): NEF_HV1A2 - Experimental evidence at protein level: Swiss-Prot protein existence level 1. Extracellular Nef protein targets CD4(+) T-lymphocytes for apoptosis by interacting with CXCR4 surface receptors. From Human immunodeficiency virus type 1 group M subtype B (isolate ARV2/SF2) (HIV-1).
