[The description below was written by a language model from this plasmid's Addgene catalogue record and pLannotate feature annotations shown in this document.]
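Description:
pNL-CEF-CD79B-RFP is an HIV-1-derived lentiviral transfer plasmid built on the pNL-CEF backbone for expressing human CD79B (Igβ, B29) as a C-terminal TagRFP fusion in mammalian cells. It is propagated in E. coli through a high-copy ColE1/pUC-type origin and selected with ampicillin via the β-lactamase gene. The record lists a recombination-reduced strain for growth, as is common for plasmids with repeated LTR sequences. The sequenced plasmid is about 11.3 kb.

The viral portion contains truncated HIV-1 LTR sequences flanking the Ψ packaging signal with an adjoining gag fragment, the cPPT/CTS element and the Rev response element. These elements support packaging of the vector RNA, Rev-dependent nuclear export and efficient transduction when helper functions are supplied in trans. Fragments of rev and nef are also annotated, consistent with an NL4-3-type proviral origin suggested by the backbone name. An SV40 origin sits upstream of the cPPT. The annotated pieces of human genes, lacI, rop, bom and lacZα are short matches in the backbone and probably do not represent functional units.

The internal expression cassette pairs the CMV immediate-early enhancer with the EF-1α promoter, a strong constitutive combination that presumably explains the "CEF" designation. It drives the CD79B coding sequence followed, after a short linker region, by mammalian codon-optimized TagRFP, a monomeric red fluorescent protein. CD79B partners with CD79A as the signalling component of the B cell antigen receptor. The fusion therefore allows stable expression and fluorescent tracking of this subunit, for example to study its localization or its interactions with other receptors. No separate mammalian selection marker is annotated, so transduced cells would be identified by red fluorescence.
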