Addgene plasmid #187005: pNL-CEF-CD79B-RFP
Purpose: Expression of human CD79B as RFP fusion protein
Depositing lab: Hermann Eibel. Depositing organization: Albert-Ludwigs-Universitaet Freiburg. Publication: BAFFR activates PI3K/AKT signaling in human naive but not in switched memory B cells through direct interactions with B cell antigen receptors. Sevdali E, Block V, Lataretu M, Li H, Smulski CR, Briem JS, Heitz Y, Fischer B, Ramirez NJ, Grimbacher B, Jack HM, Voll RE, Holzer M, Schneider P, Eibel H. Cell Rep. 2022 Jun 28;39(13):111019. doi: 10.1016/j.celrep.2022.111019. PubMed 35767961.
Backbone
  Vector backbone: pNL-CEF
  Backbone size w/o insert (bp): 9785
  Vector type: Lentiviral
Growth in bacteria
  Bacterial resistance: Ampicillin, 100 μg/mL
  Growth temperature: 37°C
  Growth strain: NEB Stable
  Copy number: High Copy
Gene/Insert
  Gene/Insert name: CD79B
  Species: H. sapiens (human)
  Insert size (bp): 1437
  Entrez Gene: CD79B (a.k.a. AGM6, B29, IGB, Igbeta)
  Tag / fusion protein: tagRFP (C terminal on insert)
  Cloning method: Gibson Cloning
Terms and licenses: Academic/Nonprofit Terms; Industry Terms: Not Available to Industry
How to cite: pNL-CEF-CD79B-RFP was a gift from Hermann Eibel (Addgene plasmid # 187005 ; http://n2t.net/addgene:187005 ; RRID:Addgene_187005)
